Addgene plasmid #237334: pUC18 3xFLAG COP1
Purpose: expression in bacterial cells for protein purification
Depositing lab: Michele Pagano. Depositing organization: NYU Grossman School of Medicine. Publication: Cryptochromes-Mediated Inhibition of the CRL4(Cop1)-Complex Assembly Defines an Evolutionary Conserved Signaling Mechanism. Rizzini L, Levine DC, Perelis M, Bass J, Peek CB, Pagano M. Curr Biol. 2019 Jun 17;29(12):1954-1962.e4. doi: 10.1016/j.cub.2019.04.073. Epub 2019 May 30. PubMed 31155351.
Backbone
  Vector backbone: pUC18
  Vector type: Bacterial Expression
Growth in bacteria
  Bacterial resistance: Ampicillin, 100 μg/mL
  Growth temperature: 37°C
  Growth strain: DH5alpha
  Copy number: High Copy
Gene/Insert
  Gene/Insert name: COP1
  Species: H. sapiens (human)
  Entrez Gene: COP1 (a.k.a. CFAP78, FAP78, RFWD2, RNF200)
  Cloning method: Restriction Enzyme; 5′ cloning site Unknown (unknown if destroyed)
Terms and licenses: Academic/Nonprofit Terms; Industry Terms: Not Available to Industry
How to cite: pUC18 3xFLAG COP1 was a gift from Michele Pagano (Addgene plasmid # 237334 ; http://n2t.net/addgene:237334 ; RRID:Addgene_237334)
