[The description below was written by a language model from this plasmid's Addgene catalogue record and pLannotate feature annotations shown in this document.]
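Description:
pUC18 3xFLAG COP1 is a 6.9 kb high-copy plasmid catalogued as a pUC18-based bacterial expression vector carrying human COP1 (also known as RFWD2), a gene the associated publication title links to the CRL4(COP1) complex. It is maintained in E. coli through the ColE1/pUC-type origin and selected with ampicillin via the β-lactamase gene and its own promoter. An f1 phage origin is also present, which would allow single-stranded DNA production. The short annotated fragments of an RSF origin, lacI, lacZα and the pUC multiple cloning site, along with the CAP site, lac promoter/operator and a T7 promoter, appear to be backbone remnants rather than functional parts of the payload.

The annotated sequence does not fit neatly with the catalogue's stated purpose of bacterial expression for protein purification. The COP1 coding sequence lies on the reverse strand, fused at its N-terminus to a 3xFLAG epitope tag that includes an enterokinase cleavage site. It is preceded by the human cytomegalovirus immediate-early enhancer and promoter and followed by the human growth hormone polyadenylation signal. That arrangement is a mammalian expression cassette. The lac and T7 promoters sit on the opposite strand, pointing away from the sense orientation of COP1, so they would not drive its expression. An SV40 enhancer/early promoter sits downstream of the poly(A) signal, with no annotated gene under its control.

On this evidence, the plasmid seems best suited to producing FLAG-tagged COP1 in transfected mammalian cells for anti-FLAG detection, immunoprecipitation or affinity purification. Users should check the map against the catalogue description before planning bacterial expression. The record does not identify the cloning sites used.
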