Features (pLannotate 1.2.2; 18 found; start..end, strand, type, name):
      1..129     +  rep_origin     RSF ori (fragment): Plasmids containing the RSF 1030 origin of replication can be propagated in E. coli cells that contain additional plasmids with compatible origins.
    131..223     +  CDS            lacI (fragment): lac repressor; lacI; The lac repressor binds to the lac operator to inhibit transcription in E. coli. This inhibition can be relieved by adding lactose or isopropyl-β-D-thiogalactopyranoside (IPTG).
    236..257     +  protein_bind   CAP binding site: CAP binding activates transcription in the presence of cAMP. E. coli catabolite activator protein
    272..302     +  promoter       lac promoter: promoter for the E. coli lac operon
    310..326     +  protein_bind   lac operator: The lac repressor binds to the lac operator to inhibit transcription in E. coli. This inhibition can be relieved by adding lactose or isopropyl-β-D-thiogalactopyranoside (IPTG). lac repressor encoded by lacI
    364..382     +  promoter       T7 promoter: promoter for bacteriophage T7 RNA polymerase
    421..750     -  promoter       SV40 promoter: SV40 enhancer and early promoter
    779..1401    -  polyA_signal   hGH poly(A) signal: human growth hormone polyadenylation signal
   1438..1455    +  misc_feature   MCS (fragment): pUC18/19 multiple cloning site
   1459..3651    -  CDS            COP1 (sequence withheld): COP1_HUMAN - Also known as RFWD2 From Homo sapiens (Human).
   3682..3747    -  CDS            3xFLAG: three tandem FLAG® epitope tags, followed by an enterokinase cleavage site
   3780..3979    -  promoter       CMV promoter: human cytomegalovirus (CMV) immediate early promoter
   3981..4360    -  enhancer       CMV enhancer: human cytomegalovirus immediate early enhancer
   4520..4674    +  CDS            lacZα (fragment): LacZα fragment of β-galactosidase; lacZ fragment
   4705..5133    -  rep_origin     f1 ori (sequence partly withheld): f1 bacteriophage origin of replication; arrow indicates direction of (+) strand synthesis
   5160..5264    +  promoter       AmpR promoter: bla
   5265..6125    +  CDS            AmpR: β-lactamase; bla; confers resistance to ampicillin, carbenicillin, and related antibiotics
   6296..6884    +  rep_origin     ori: high-copy-number ColE1/pMB1/pBR322/pUC origin of replication
>Addgene plasmid #237334 | pUC18 3xFLAG COP1 | addgene full sequence | sequence record 473157 | Addgene NGS Result
CTCACATGTTCTTTCCTGCGTTATCCCCTGATTCTGTGGATAACCGTATTACCGCCTTTGAGTGAGCTGA
TACCGCTCGCCGCAGCCGAACGACCGAGCGCAGCGAGTCAGTGAGCGAGGAAGCGGAAGAGCGCCCAATA
CGCAAACCGCCTCTCCCCGCGCGTTGGCCGATTCATTAATGCAGCTGGCACGACAGGTTTCCCGACTGGA
AAGCGGGCAGTGAGCGCAACGCAATTAATGTGAGTTAGCTCACTCATTAGGCACCCCAGGCTTTACACTT
TATGCTTCCGGCTCGTATGTTGTGTGGAATTGTGAGCGGATAACAATTTCACACAGGAAACAGCTATGAC
ATGATTACGAATTTAATACGACTCACTATAGGGAATTAACTTTCTGGTTTTTCAGTTCCTCGAGGAGCTT
TTTGCAAAAGCCTAGGCCTCCAAAAAAGCCTCCTCACTACTTCTGGAATAGCTCAGAGGCCGAGGCGGCC
TCGGCCTCTGCATAAATAAAAAAAATTAGTCAGCCATGGGGCGGAGAATGGGCGGAACTGGGCGGAGTTA
GGGGCGGGATGGGCGGAGTTAGGGGCGGGACTATGGTTGCTGACTAATTGAGATGCATGCTTTGCATACT
TCTGCCTGCTGGGGAGCCTGGGGACTTTCCACACCTGGTTGCTGACTAATTGAGATGCATGCTTTGCATA
CTTCTGCCTGCTGGGGAGCCTGGGGACTTTCCACACCCTAACTGACACACATTCCACAGCCAAGCTGGCC
GCGTACCCAATTCAACAGGCATCTACTGAGTGGACCCAACGCATGAGAGGACAGTGCCAAGCAAGCAACT
CAAATGTCCCACCGGTTGGGCATGGCCAGGTAGCCTATGCTGTGTCTGGACGTCCTCCTGCTGGTATAGT
TATTTTAAAATCAGAAGGACAGGGAAGGGAGCAGTGGTTCACGCCTGTAATCCCAGCAATTTGGGAGGCC
AAGGTGGGTAGATCACCTGAGATTAGGAGTTGGAGACCAGCCTGGCCAATATGGTGAAACCCCGTCTCTA
CCAAAAAAACAAAAATTAGCTGAGCCTGGTCATGCATGCCTGGAATCCCAACAACTCGGGAGGCTGAGGC
AGGAGAATCGCTTGAACCCAGGAGGCGGAGATTGCAGTGAGCCAAGATTGTGCCACTGCACTCCAGCTTG
GTTCCCAATAGACCCCGCAGGCCCTACAGGTTGTCTTCCCAACTTGCCCCTTGCTCCATACCACCCCCCT
CCACCCCATAATATTATAGAAGGACACCTAGTCAGACAAAATGATGCAACTTAATTTTATTAGGACAAGG
CTGGTGGGCACTGGAGTGGCAACTTCCAGGGCCAGGAGAGGCACTGGGGAGGGGTCACAGGGATGCCACC
CGGGTCACAGATCCTCTTCTGAGATGAGTTTTTGTTCGGATCCTCTAGAGTCGACTCA
[2193 nt withheld, positions 1459-3651]
TAGATCTATCGATGAATTCGCGGCCGCAAGCTTGTCATCGTCATCCTTGTAATCGATGTCATGATCTTTA
TAATCACCGTCATGGTCTTTGTAGTCCATGGTTAATTCTGACGGTTCACTAAACGAGCTCTGCTTATATA
GACCTCCCACCGTACACGCCTACCGCCCATTTGCGTCAACGGGGCGGGGTTATTACGACATTTTGGAAAG
TCCCGTTGATTTTGGTGCCAAAACAAACTCCCATTGACGTCAATGGGGTGGAGACTTGGAAATCCCCGTG
AGTCAAACCGCTATCCACGCCCATTGGTGTACTGCCAAAACCGCATCACCATGGTAATAGCGATGACTAA
TACGTAGATGTACTGCCAAGTAGGAAAGTCCCGTAAGGTCATGTACTGGGCATAATGCCAGGCGGGCCAT
TTACCGTCATTGACGTCAATAGGGGGCGGACTTGGCATATGATACACTTGATGTACTGCCAAGTGGGCAG
TTTACCGTAAATACTCCACCCATTGACGTCAATGGAAAGTCCCTATTGGCGTTACTATGGGAACATACGT
CATTATTGACGTCAATGGGCGGGGGTCGTTGGGCGGTCAGCCAGGCGGGCCATTTACCGTAAGTTATGTA
ACGCGGAACTCCATATATGGGCTATGAACTAATGACCCCGTAATTGATTACTATTAATAACTAGTCAATA
ATCAATGTCAACATGGCGGTCATATTGGACATGAGCCAATATAAATGTACATATTATGATATAGATACAA
CGTATGCAATGGCCAATAGCCAATATTGATTTATGCTATATAACCAATGACTAATATGGCTAATTGCCAA
TATTGATTCAATGTATAGATCAGCTTGGCACTGGCCGTCGTTTTACAACGTCGTGACTGGGAAAACCCTG
GCGTTACCCAACTTAATCGCCTTGCAGCACATCCCCCTTTCGCCAGCTGGCGTAATAGCGAAGAGGCCCG
CACCGATCGCCCTTCCCAACAGTTGCGCAGCCTGAATGGCGAATGGAAATTGTAAGCGTTAATATTTTGT
TAAAATTCGCGTTAAATTTTTGTTAAATCAGCTCATTTTTTAACCAATAGGCCGAAATCGGCAAAATCCC
TTATAAATCAAAAGAATAGACCGAGATAGGGT
[37 nt withheld, positions 4804-4840]
AAAGAACGTGGACTCCAACGTCAAAGG
[49 nt withheld, positions 4868-4916]
T
[91 nt withheld, positions 4918-5008]
G
[124 nt withheld, positions 5010-5133]
CAGGTGGCACTTTTCGGGGAAATGTGCGCGGAACCCCTATTTGTTTATTTTTCTAAATACATTCAAATAT
GTATCCGCTCATGAGACAATAACCCTGATAAATGCTTCAATAATATTGAAAAAGGAAGAGTATGAGTATT
CAACATTTCCGTGTCGCCCTTATTCCCTTTTTTGCGGCATTTTGCCTTCCTGTTTTTGCTCACCCAGAAA
CGCTGGTGAAAGTAAAAGATGCTGAAGATCAGTTGGGTGCACGAGTGGGTTACATCGAACTGGATCTCAA
CAGCGGTAAGATCCTTGAGAGTTTTCGCCCCGAAGAACGTTTTCCAATGATGAGCACTTTTAAAGTTCTG
CTATGTGGCGCGGTATTATCCCGTATTGACGCCGGGCAAGAGCAACTCGGTCGCCGCATACACTATTCTC
AGAATGACTTGGTTGAGTACTCACCAGTCACAGAAAAGCATCTTACGGATGGCATGACAGTAAGAGAATT
ATGCAGTGCTGCCATAACCATGAGTGATAACACTGCGGCCAACTTACTTCTGACAACGATCGGAGGACCG
AAGGAGCTAACCGCTTTTTTGCACAACATGGGGGATCATGTAACTCGCCTTGATCGTTGGGAACCGGAGC
TGAATGAAGCCATACCAAACGACGAGCGTGACACCACGATGCCTGTAGCAATGGCAACAACGTTGCGCAA
ACTATTAACTGGCGAACTACTTACTCTAGCTTCCCGGCAACAATTAATAGACTGGATGGAGGCGGATAAA
GTTGCAGGACCACTTCTGCGCTCGGCCCTTCCGGCTGGCTGGTTTATTGCTGATAAATCTGGAGCCGGTG
AGCGTGGGTCTCGCGGTATCATTGCAGCACTGGGGCCAGATGGTAAGCCCTCCCGTATCGTAGTTATCTA
CACGACGGGGAGTCAGGCAACTATGGATGAACGAAATAGACAGATCGCTGAGATAGGTGCCTCACTGATT
AAGCATTGGTAACTGTCAGACCAAGTTTACTCATATATACTTTAGATTGATTTAAAACTTCATTTTTAAT
TTAAAAGGATCTAGGTGAAGATCCTTTTTGATAATCTCATGACCAAAATCCCTTAACGTGAGTTTTCGTT
CCACTGAGCGTCAGACCCCGTAGAAAAGATCAAAGGATCTTCTTGAGATCCTTTTTTTCTGCGCGTAATC
TGCTGCTTGCAAACAAAAAAACCACCGCTACCAGCGGTGGTTTGTTTGCCGGATCAAGAGCTACCAACTC
TTTTTCCGAAGGTAACTGGCTTCAGCAGAGCGCAGATACCAAATACTGTTCTTCTAGTGTAGCCGTAGTT
AGGCCACCACTTCAAGAACTCTGTAGCACCGCCTACATACCTCGCTCTGCTAATCCTGTTACCAGTGGCT
GCTGCCAGTGGCGATAAGTCGTGTCTTACCGGGTTGGACTCAAGACGATAGTTACCGGATAAGGCGCAGC
GGTCGGGCTGAACGGGGGGTTCGTGCACACAGCCCAGCTTGGAGCGAACGACCTACACCGAACTGAGATA
CCTACAGCGTGAGCTATGAGAAAGCGCCACGCTTCCCGAAGGGAGAAAGGCGGACAGGTATCCGGTAAGC
GGCAGGGTCGGAACAGGAGAGCGCACGAGGGAGCTTCCAGGGGGAAACGCCTGGTATCTTTATAGTCCTG
TCGGGTTTCGCCACCTCTGACTTGAGCGTCGATTTTTGTGATGCTCGTCAGGGGGGCGGAGCCTATGGAA
AAACGCCAGCAACGCGGCCTTTTTACGGTTCCTGGCCTTTTGCTGGCCTTTTG
